Addgene plasmid #112008: pAAV-hSynapsin1-FLEx-axon-GCaMP6s-P2A-mRuby3
Purpose: For cre-dependent enriched expression of GCaMP6s in axons with cytosolic expression of mRuby3
Depositing lab: Lin Tian. Depositing organization: University of California, Davis. Publication: In vivo measurement of afferent activity with axon-specific calcium imaging. Broussard GJ, Liang Y, Fridman M, Unger EK, Meng G, Xiao X, Ji N, Petreanu L, Tian L. Nat Neurosci. 2018 Sep;21(9):1272-1280. doi: 10.1038/s41593-018-0211-4. Epub 2018 Aug 20. PubMed 30127424.
Backbone
  Vector backbone: pAAV
  Backbone size w/o insert (bp): 5109
  Total vector size (bp): 7302
  Vector type: Mammalian Expression, AAV, Cre/Lox
Growth in bacteria
  Bacterial resistance: Ampicillin, 100 μg/mL
  Growth temperature: 30°C
  Growth strain: NEB Stable
  Copy number: High Copy
Gene/Insert
  Gene/Insert name: axon-GCaMP6s-P2A-mRuby3 (alt name: GAP43-GCaMP6s-P2A-mRuby3)
  Species: Synthetic
  Insert size (bp): 2193
  GenBank ID: MH282424
  Promoter: hSynapsin1
  Tag / fusion protein: GAP43 palmitoylation domain (N terminal on insert)
  Cloning method: Restriction Enzyme; 5′ cloning site BamHI (not destroyed); 3′ cloning site HindIII (not destroyed)
  Sequencing primers: 5′ GAAGGCGCGCTGACGTCACTCGCCG; 3′ CAAATTTTGTAATCCAGAGGTTGATT
Terms and licenses: Academic/Nonprofit Terms; Industry Terms: Not Available to Industry
How to cite: pAAV-hSynapsin1-FLEx-axon-GCaMP6s-P2A-mRuby3 was a gift from Lin Tian (Addgene plasmid # 112008 ; http://n2t.net/addgene:112008 ; RRID:Addgene_112008)
