[The description below was written by a language model from this plasmid's Addgene catalogue record and the feature table of its GenBank file.]
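Description:
pAAV-hSynapsin1-FLEx-axon-GCaMP6s-P2A-mRuby3 is an AAV transfer plasmid for Cre-dependent expression in mammalian neurons. It is built on a pAAV backbone and maintained in E. coli through a high-copy ColE1/pUC-type origin with ampicillin selection (AmpR/bla); an f1 origin is also present. The catalogue lists a total size of about 7.3 kb, and the annotated sequence is 12 bp longer. The feature table annotates only one AAV2 ITR, near the end of the map. A second ITR would be expected flanking the cassette for packaging, but it is not annotated. The hSynapsin1 promoter named in the catalogue is likewise unannotated and presumably occupies the unlabelled region upstream of the chimeric beta-globin/immunoglobulin intron.

The payload is a synthetic 2.2 kb open reading frame placed in inverted orientation relative to the promoter. It is bracketed by pairs of lox2272 and loxP sites in the FLEx (double-floxed inverted) arrangement. Without Cre the coding sequence is antisense and not expressed. Cre recombination between the incompatible lox pairs flips the cassette into the sense orientation and locks it there. The reading frame encodes the calcium indicator GCaMP6s with an N-terminal GAP43 palmitoylation domain, which per the record enriches the sensor in axons. This is followed by a P2A ribosome-skipping peptide and the red fluorescent protein mRuby3, which is released as a separate cytosolic protein. A WPRE and an SV40 polyadenylation signal downstream enhance transcript stability and processing.

The construct is intended for producing AAV that labels Cre-defined neuronal populations for axonal calcium imaging in vivo, with mRuby3 as a calcium-independent structural marker.
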