LOCUS       Exported 7314 bp ds-DNA circular SYN 12-MAY-2021
DEFINITION  For cre-dependent enriched expression of GCaMP6s in axons with
            cytosolic expression of mRuby3.
ACCESSION   .
VERSION     .
KEYWORDS    pAAV-hSynapsin1-FLEx-axon-GCaMP6s-P2A-mRuby3
SOURCE      synthetic DNA construct
  ORGANISM  synthetic DNA construct
REFERENCE   1 (bases 1 to 7314)
  AUTHORS   Broussard GJ, Liang Y, Fridman M, Unger EK, Meng G, Xiao X, Ji N,
            Petreanu L, Tian L
  TITLE     In vivo measurement of afferent activity with axon-specific calcium
            imaging.
  JOURNAL   Nat Neurosci. 2018 Sep;21(9):1272-1280. doi:
            10.1038/s41593-018-0211-4. Epub 2018 Aug 20.
  PUBMED    30127424
REFERENCE   2 (bases 1 to 7314)
  AUTHORS   .
  TITLE     Direct Submission
  JOURNAL   Exported May 12, 2021 from SnapGene Server 1.1.58
            http://www.snapgene.com
FEATURES             Location/Qualifiers
     source          1..7314
                     /organism="synthetic DNA construct"
                     /mol_type="other DNA"
     intron          533..665
                     /label=chimeric intron
                     /note="chimera between introns from human beta-globin and
                     immunoglobulin heavy chain genes"
     primer_bind     648..667
                     /label=pMT2-F
                     /note="Synthetic intron, forward primer"
     protein_bind    complement(678..711)
                     /label=lox2272
                     /bound_moiety="Cre recombinase"
                     /note="Cre-mediated recombination occurs in the 8-bp core
                     sequence (GGATACTT). lox2272 sites are compatible with each
                     other, but incompatible with loxP or loxN sites (Lee and
                     Saito, 1988)."
     protein_bind    complement(774..807)
                     /label=loxP
                     /bound_moiety="Cre recombinase"
                     /note="Cre-mediated recombination occurs in the 8-bp core
                     sequence (GCATACAT)."
     CDS             complement(830..1537)
                     /codon_start=1
                     /product="monomeric red fluorescent protein derived from
                     mRuby2, with improved brightness and photostability (Bajar
                     et al., 2016)"
                     /label=mRuby3
                     /translation="VSKGEELIKENMRMKVVMEGSVNGHQFKCTGEGEGRPYEGVQTMR
                     IKVIEGGPLPFAFDILATSFMYGSRTFIKYPADIPDFFKQSFPEGFTWERVTRYEDGGV
                     VTVTQDTSLEDGELVYNVKVRGVNFPSNGPVMQKKTKGWEPNTEMMYPADGGLRGYTDI
                     ALKVDGGGHLHCNFVTTYRSKKTVGNIKMPGVHAVDHRLERIEESDNETYVVQREVAVA
                     KYSNLGGGMDELYK"
     CDS             complement(1538..1594)
                     /codon_start=1
                     /product="2A peptide from porcine teschovirus-1
                     polyprotein"
                     /label=P2A
                     /note="Eukaryotic ribosomes fail to insert a peptide bond
                     between the Gly and Pro residues, yielding separate
                     polypeptides."
                     /translation="ATNFSLLKQAGDVEENPGP"
     CDS             complement(1604..2950)
                     /codon_start=1
                     /product="improved fluorescent protein-based calcium sensor
                     (Chen et al., 2013)"
                     /label=GCaMP6s
                     /translation="GSHHHHHHGMASMTGGQQMGRDLYDDDDKDLATMVDSSRRKWNKT
                     GHAVRAIGRLSSLENVYIKADKQKNGIKANFHIRHNIEDGGVQLAYHYQQNTPIGDGPV
                     LLPDNHYLSVQSKLSKDPNEKRDHMVLLEFVTAAGITLGMDELYKGGTGGSMVSKGEEL
                     FTGVVPILVELDGDVNGHKFSVSGEGEGDATYGKLTLKFICTTGKLPVPWPTLVTTLTY
                     GVQCFSRYPDHMKQHDFFKSAMPEGYIQERTIFFKDDGNYETRAEVKFEGDTLVNRIEL
                     KGIDFKEDGNILGHKLEYNLPDQLTEEQIAEFKEAFSLFDKDGDGTITTKELGTVMRSL
                     GQNPTEAELQDMINEVDADGDGTIDFPEFLTMMARKMKYRDTEEEIREAFGVFDKDGNG
                     YISAAELRHVMTNLGEKLTDEEVDEMIREADIDGDGQVNYEEFVQMMTAK"
     primer_bind     2419..2440
                     /label=EGFP-N
                     /note="EGFP, reverse primer"
     primer_bind     complement(2546..2567)
                     /label=EGFP-C
                     /note="EGFP, forward primer"
     regulatory      2848..2857
                     /regulatory_class="other"
                     /note="vertebrate consensus sequence for strong initiation
                     of translation (Kozak, 1987)"
     protein_bind    3046..3079
                     /label=lox2272
                     /bound_moiety="Cre recombinase"
                     /note="Cre-mediated recombination occurs in the 8-bp core
                     sequence (GGATACTT). lox2272 sites are compatible with each
                     other, but incompatible with loxP or loxN sites (Lee and
                     Saito, 1988)."
     protein_bind    3150..3183
                     /label=loxP
                     /bound_moiety="Cre recombinase"
                     /note="Cre-mediated recombination occurs in the 8-bp core
                     sequence (GCATACAT)."
     misc_feature    3225..3813
                     /label=WPRE
                     /note="woodchuck hepatitis virus posttranscriptional
                     regulatory element"
     primer_bind     complement(3278..3298)
                     /label=WPRE-R
                     /note="WPRE, reverse primer"
     CDS             complement(3696..3707)
                     /codon_start=1
                     /product="Factor Xa recognition and cleavage site"
                     /label=Factor Xa site
                     /translation="IEGR"
     polyA_signal    3891..4012
                     /label=SV40 poly(A) signal
                     /note="SV40 polyadenylation signal"
     primer_bind     complement(3902..3921)
                     /label=EBV-rev
                     /note="SV40 polyA terminator, reverse primer"
     primer_bind     3956..3975
                     /label=SV40pA-R
                     /note="SV40 polyA, reverse primer"
     rep_origin      4481..4936
                     /direction=RIGHT
                     /label=f1 ori
                     /note="f1 bacteriophage origin of replication; arrow
                     indicates direction of (+) strand synthesis"
     primer_bind     complement(4568..4587)
                     /label=F1ori-R
                     /note="F1 origin, reverse primer"
     primer_bind     4778..4799
                     /label=F1ori-F
                     /note="F1 origin, forward primer"
     promoter        4962..5066
                     /gene="bla"
                     /label=AmpR promoter
     CDS             5067..5927
                     /codon_start=1
                     /gene="bla"
                     /product="beta-lactamase"
                     /label=AmpR
                     /note="confers resistance to ampicillin, carbenicillin, and
                     related antibiotics"
                     /translation="MSIQHFRVALIPFFAAFCLPVFAHPETLVKVKDAEDQLGARVGYI
                     ELDLNSGKILESFRPEERFPMMSTFKVLLCGAVLSRIDAGQEQLGRRIHYSQNDLVEYS
                     PVTEKHLTDGMTVRELCSAAITMSDNTAANLLLTTIGGPKELTAFLHNMGDHVTRLDRW
                     EPELNEAIPNDERDTTMPVAMATTLRKLLTGELLTLASRQQLIDWMEADKVAGPLLRSA
                     LPAGWFIADKSGAGERGSRGIIAALGPDGKPSRIVVIYTTGSQATMDERNRQIAEIGAS
                     LIKHW"
     primer_bind     complement(5285..5304)
                     /label=Amp-R
                     /note="Ampicillin resistance gene, reverse primer"
     rep_origin      6098..6686
                     /direction=RIGHT
                     /label=ori
                     /note="high-copy-number ColE1/pMB1/pBR322/pUC origin of
                     replication"
     primer_bind     6587..6606
                     /label=pBR322ori-F
                     /note="pBR322 origin, forward primer"
     primer_bind     6840..6857
                     /label=L4440
                     /note="L4440 vector, forward primer"
     protein_bind    6973..6994
                     /label=CAP binding site
                     /bound_moiety="E. coli catabolite activator protein"
                     /note="CAP binding activates transcription in the presence
                     of cAMP."
     promoter        7009..7039
                     /label=lac promoter
                     /note="promoter for the E. coli lac operon"
     repeat_region   7125..7254
                     /label=AAV2 ITR
ORIGIN
        1 gagctccagt gtgctggaat tcgccctttt cagtatttaa attgacgacc gaccccgacc
       61 cactggacaa gcacccaacc cccattcccc aaattgcgca tcccctatca gagaggggga
      121 ggggaaacag gatgcggcga ggcgcgtgcg cactgccagc ttcagcaccg cggacagtgc
      181 cttcgccccc gcctggcggc gcgcgccacc gccgcctcag cactgaaggc gcgctgacgt
      241 cactcgccgg tcccccgcaa actccccttc ccggccacct tggtcgcgtc cgcgccgccg
      301 ccggcccagc cggaccgcac cacgcgaggc gcgagatagg ggggcacggg cgcgaccatc
      361 tgcgctgcgg cgccggcgac tcagcgctgc ctcagtctgc ggtgggcagc ggaggagtcg
      421 tgtcgtgcct gagagcgcag ctgtgctcct gggcaccgcg cagtccgccc ccgcggctcc
      481 tggccagacc acccctagga ccccctgccc caagtcgcag ccgttggatc aggtaagtat
      541 caaggttaca agacaggttt aaggagacca atagaaactg ggcttgtcga gacagagaag
      601 actcttgcgt ttctgatagg cacctattgg tcttactgac atccactttg cctttctctc
      661 cacaggtgat gatccccata acttcgtata aagtatccta tacgaagtta tatcaaaata
      721 ggaagaccaa tgcttcacca tcgacccgaa ttgccaagca tcaccatcga cacataactt
      781 cgtataatgt atgctatacg aagttatact aggagctcgg cgcgccttac ttgtacagct
      841 cgtccatgcc accaccaagg ttgctgtatt tggcaactgc cacttctctt tgcactacgt
      901 aggtttcatt gtcactctcc tcgatccttt ccaggcggtg atcaacggca tggacaccgg
      961 gcatcttgat gttcccgacg gtcttttttg acctgtaagt tgtcacgaag ttgcagtgca
     1021 gatggccacc accatcaact ttcagtgcga tgtcagtgta tcctctcaga ccaccatctg
     1081 ctggatacat catctctgta ttaggctccc aacccttggt cttcttctgc atcacgggac
     1141 cattggaggg aaagtttacc cctctgacct tgacgttgta gacgagctcg ccatcctcaa
     1201 ggctggtgtc ctgcgtgacg gtgacgactc caccatcttc gtatctcgta actctttccc
     1261 aagtaaaacc ctcaggaaag gactgtttaa agaaatcagg gatgtcggcc gggtacttga
     1321 taaaggtacg gctgccatac atgaacgacg tggcaagaat gtcaaaggca aatggcaggg
     1381 gtcctccctc gatgactttg atcctcatgg tttgcactcc ctcgtacggt ctgccttctc
     1441 cttcacctgt gcatttgaat tggtggccgt tgaccgaacc ttccatgacc accttcatac
     1501 gcatattttc cttgatcagc tcttcgccct tagacacagg accggggttt tcttccacgt
     1561 ctcctgcttg ctttaacaga gagaagttcg tggctccgga tcccttcgct gtcatcattt
     1621 gtacaaactc ttcgtagttt acctgaccat ccccatcgat gtctgcttcc ctgatcattt
     1681 catcaacctc ttcatctgtt aacttctctc caaggtttgt catcacgtgg cgaagctctg
     1741 ctgcactgat gtagccattg ccatccttat caaacacacc gaacgcttct ctaatttctt
     1801 cttccgtgtc cctgtatttc atttttcttg ccatcattgt caggaactca gggaagtcga
     1861 ttgtgccgtc accgtcggca tctacttcat tgatcatgtc ctgcagctct gcttctgtgg
     1921 ggttctgccc cagagaccgc atcaccgtcc ccagctcctt ggttgttatt gtcccatccc
     1981 cgtccttgtc aaatagggag aaagcctctt taaattctgc gatctgctct tcagtcagtt
     2041 ggtccggcag gttgtactcc agcttgtgcc ccaggatgtt gccgtcctcc ttgaagtcga
     2101 tgcccttcag ctcgatgcgg ttcaccaggg tgtcgccctc gaacttcacc tcggcgcggg
     2161 tctcgtagtt gccgtcgtcc ttgaagaaga tggtgcgctc ctggatgtag ccttcgggca
     2221 tggcggactt gaagaagtcg tgctgcttca tgtggtcggg gtagcggctg aagcactgca
     2281 cgccgtaggt cagggtggtc acgagggtgg gccagggcac gggcagcttg ccggtggtgc
     2341 agatgaactt cagggtcagc ttgccgtagg tggcatcgcc ctcaccctcg ccggacacgc
     2401 tgaacttgtg gccgtttacg tcgccgtcca gctcgaccag gatgggcacc accccggtga
     2461 acagctcctc gcccttgctc accatgctcc ctccggtacc gcccttgtac agctcgtcca
     2521 tgccgagagt gatcccggcg gcggtcacga actccagcag gaccatgtga tcgcgcttct
     2581 cgttggggtc tttcgaaagt ttggactgca cgctcaggta gtggttgtcg ggcagcagca
     2641 cggggccgtc gccgatgggg gtgttctgct ggtagtggta ggcgagctgc acgccgccgt
     2701 cctcgatgtt gtggcggatg tggaagttcg ccttgatgcc gttcttctgc ttgtcggcct
     2761 tgatatagac gttctcgagt gagctcagcc gacctatagc tctgactgcg tgacctgtct
     2821 tattccactt acgacgtgat gagtcgacca tggtggcgag atccttatcg tcatcgtcgt
     2881 acagatcccg acccatttgc tgtccaccag tcatgctagc cataccatga tgatgatgat
     2941 gatgagaacc aatcttttgg tcctcatcat tcttttcaac ctgtttggtt cttctcatac
     3001 agcacagcat ggtggcgact agtgctagcg gtaccgaatt ctagtataac ttcgtatagg
     3061 atactttata cgaagttatc attgggattc ttcctatttt gatccaagca tcaccatcga
     3121 ccctctagtc cagatctcac catcgaccca taacttcgta tagcatacat tatacgaagt
     3181 tatgtccctc gaagaggttc gaattcgata tcaagcttat cgataatcaa cctctggatt
     3241 acaaaatttg tgaaagattg actggtattc ttaactatgt tgctcctttt acgctatgtg
     3301 gatacgctgc tttaatgcct ttgtatcatg ctattgcttc ccgtatggct ttcattttct
     3361 cctccttgta taaatcctgg ttgctgtctc tttatgagga gttgtggccc gttgtcaggc
     3421 aacgtggcgt ggtgtgcact gtgtttgctg acgcaacccc cactggttgg ggcattgcca
     3481 ccacctgtca gctcctttcc gggactttcg ctttccccct ccctattgcc acggcggaac
     3541 tcatcgccgc ctgccttgcc cgctgctgga caggggctcg gctgttgggc actgacaatt
     3601 ccgtggtgtt gtcggggaaa tcatcgtcct ttccttggct gctcgcctgt gttgccacct
     3661 ggattctgcg cgggacgtcc ttctgctacg tcccttcggc cctcaatcca gcggaccttc
     3721 cttcccgcgg cctgctgccg gctctgcggc ctcttccgcg tcttcgcctt cgccctcaga
     3781 cgagtcggat ctccctttgg gccgcctccc cgcatcgata ccgtcgaccc gggcggccgc
     3841 tcgagcatgc atctagagtc gacccgggcg gccgcttcga gcagacatga taagatacat
     3901 tgatgagttt ggacaaacca caactagaat gcagtgaaaa aaatgcttta tttgtgaaat
     3961 ttgtgatgct attgctttat ttgtaaccat tataagctgc aataaacaag ttaacaacaa
     4021 caattgcatt cattttatgt ttcaggttca gggggagatg tgggaggttt tttaaagcaa
     4081 gtaaaacctc tacaaatgtg gtaaaatcga taaggatctt cctagagcat ggctacgtag
     4141 ataagtagca tggcgggtta atcattaact acaaggaacc cctagtgatg gagttggcca
     4201 ctccctctct gcgcgctcgc tcgctcactg aggccgggcg accaaaggtc gcccgacgcc
     4261 cgggctttgc ccgggcggcc tcagtgagcg agcgagggag tggccactcc ctctctgcgc
     4321 gctcgctcgc tcactgaggc cgggcgacca aaggtcgccc gacgcccggg ctttgcccgg
     4381 gcggcctcag tgagcgagcg agcgcgcagc tggcgtaata gcgaagaggc ccgcaccgat
     4441 cgcccttccc aacagttgcg cagcctgaat ggcgaatggg nnnnnnnnnn nnnnnnnnnn
     4501 nnnnnnnnnn nnnnnnnnnn nnnnnnnnnn nnnnnnnnnn nnnnnnnnnn nnnnnnnnnn
     4561 nnnnnnnnnn nnnnnnnnnn nnnnnnnnnn nnnnnnnnnn nnnncnnnnn nnnnnnnnnn
     4621 nnnnnnnnnn nnnnnnnnnn nnnnnnnnnn nnnnnnnnnn nnnnnnnnnn nnnnnnnnnn
     4681 nnnnnnnnnn nnnnnnannn nnnnnnnnnn nnnnnnnnnn nnnnnnnnnn nnnnnnnnnn
     4741 nnnnnncctt tgacgttgga gtccacgttc tttaatagtg gactcttgtt ccaaactgga
     4801 acaacactca accctatctc ggtctattct tttgatttat aagggatttt gccgatttcg
     4861 gcctattggt taaaaaatga gctgatttaa caaaaattta acgcgaattt taacaaaata
     4921 ttaacgctta caatttaggt ggcacttttc ggggaaatgt gcgcggaacc cctatttgtt
     4981 tatttttcta aatacattca aatatgtatc cgctcatgag acaataaccc tgataaatgc
     5041 ttcaataata ttgaaaaagg aagagtatga gtattcaaca tttccgtgtc gcccttattc
     5101 ccttttttgc ggcattttgc cttcctgttt ttgctcaccc agaaacgctg gtgaaagtaa
     5161 aagatgctga agatcagttg ggtgcacgag tgggttacat cgaactggat ctcaacagcg
     5221 gtaagatcct tgagagtttt cgccccgaag aacgttttcc aatgatgagc acttttaaag
     5281 ttctgctatg tggcgcggta ttatcccgta ttgacgccgg gcaagagcaa ctcggtcgcc
     5341 gcatacacta ttctcagaat gacttggttg agtactcacc agtcacagaa aagcatctta
     5401 cggatggcat gacagtaaga gaattatgca gtgctgccat aaccatgagt gataacactg
     5461 cggccaactt acttctgaca acgatcggag gaccgaagga gctaaccgct tttttgcaca
     5521 acatggggga tcatgtaact cgccttgatc gttgggaacc ggagctgaat gaagccatac
     5581 caaacgacga gcgtgacacc acgatgcctg tagcaatggc aacaacgttg cgcaaactat
     5641 taactggcga actacttact ctagcttccc ggcaacaatt aatagactgg atggaggcgg
     5701 ataaagttgc aggaccactt ctgcgctcgg cccttccggc tggctggttt attgctgata
     5761 aatctggagc cggtgagcgt gggtctcgcg gtatcattgc agcactgggg ccagatggta
     5821 agccctcccg tatcgtagtt atctacacga cggggagtca ggcaactatg gatgaacgaa
     5881 atagacagat cgctgagata ggtgcctcac tgattaagca ttggtaactg tcagaccaag
     5941 tttactcata tatactttag attgatttaa aacttcattt ttaatttaaa aggatctagg
     6001 tgaagatcct ttttgataat ctcatgacca aaatccctta acgtgagttt tcgttccact
     6061 gagcgtcaga ccccgtagaa aagatcaaag gatcttcttg agatcctttt tttctgcgcg
     6121 taatctgctg cttgcaaaca aaaaaaccac cgctaccagc ggtggtttgt ttgccggatc
     6181 aagagctacc aactcttttt ccgaaggtaa ctggcttcag cagagcgcag ataccaaata
     6241 ctgttcttct agtgtagccg tagttaggcc accacttcaa gaactctgta gcaccgccta
     6301 catacctcgc tctgctaatc ctgttaccag tggctgctgc cagtggcgat aagtcgtgtc
     6361 ttaccgggtt ggactcaaga cgatagttac cggataaggc gcagcggtcg ggctgaacgg
     6421 ggggttcgtg cacacagccc agcttggagc gaacgaccta caccgaactg agatacctac
     6481 agcgtgagct atgagaaagc gccacgcttc ccgaagggag aaaggcggac aggtatccgg
     6541 taagcggcag ggtcggaaca ggagagcgca cgagggagct tccaggggga aacgcctggt
     6601 atctttatag tcctgtcggg tttcgccacc tctgacttga gcgtcgattt ttgtgatgct
     6661 cgtcaggggg gcggagccta tggaaaaacg ccagcaacgc ggccttttta cggttcctgg
     6721 ccttttgctg gccttttgct cacatgttct ttcctgcgtt atcccctgat tctgtggata
     6781 accgtattac cgcctttgag tgagctgata ccgctcgccg cagccgaacg accgagcgca
     6841 gcgagtcagt gagcgaggaa gcggaagagc gcccaatacg caaaccgcct ctccccgcgc
     6901 gttggccgat tcattaatgc agctgcgcgc tcgctcgctc aactgggccg cgcgcggtga
     6961 gcgcaacgca attaatgtga gttagctcac tcattaggca ccccaggctt tacactttat
     7021 gcttccggct cgtatgttgt gtggaattgt gagcggatga cagtgtaaga ccgccaacag
     7081 ctaaraccgc ctctccccgc gcgttggccg attcattaat gcagctgcgc gctcgctcgc
     7141 tcactgaggc cgcccgggca aagcccgggc gtcgggcgac ctttggtcgc ccggcctcag
     7201 tgagcgagcg agcgcgcaga gagggagtgg ccaactccat cactaggggt tccttgtagt
     7261 taatgattaa cccgccatgc tacttatcta cgtagccatg ctctaggaag atcc
//
